Addgene plasmid #35088: p53-(1-393)-E285V-N268D
Depositing lab: Cheryl Arrowsmith. Depositing organization: University Health Network. Publication: Molecular basis of Pirh2-mediated p53 ubiquitylation. Sheng Y, Laister RC, Lemak A, Wu B, Tai E, Duan S, Lukin J, Sunnerhagen M, Srisailam S, Karra M, Benchimol S, Arrowsmith CH. Nat Struct Mol Biol. 2008 Dec . 15(12):1334-42. 10.1038/nsmb.1521 PubMed 19043414.
Backbone
  Vector backbone: pET15b
  Backbone manufacturer: Novagen
  Backbone size w/o insert (bp): 5700
  Vector type: Bacterial Expression
Growth in bacteria
  Bacterial resistance: Ampicillin, 100 μg/mL
  Growth temperature: 37°C
  Growth strain: DH5alpha
  Copy number: High Copy
Gene/Insert
  Gene/Insert name: p53
  Species: H. sapiens (human)
  Insert size (bp): 1179
  Mutation: Contains aa 1-393 - E285V-N268D
  Entrez Gene: TP53 (a.k.a. BCC7, BMFS5, LFS1, P53, TRP53)
  Promoter: T7
  Tag / fusion protein: His (N terminal on backbone)
  Cloning method: Restriction Enzyme; 5′ cloning site NdeI (not destroyed); 3′ cloning site BamHI (not destroyed)
  Sequencing primers: 5′ T7; 3′ T7-term
Terms and licenses: Academic/Nonprofit Terms; Industry Terms: Not Available to Industry
Depositor comments: Protein expression in BL21DE3-pLysS. Induce culture around OD600=0.8 with 0.5mM IPTG, 15 oC overnight.
How to cite: p53-(1-393)-E285V-N268D was a gift from Cheryl Arrowsmith (Addgene plasmid # 35088 ; http://n2t.net/addgene:35088 ; RRID:Addgene_35088)
