[The description below was written by a language model from this plasmid's Addgene catalogue record.]
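Description:
p53-(1-393)-E285V-N268D is a bacterial expression plasmid built on the Novagen pET15b backbone (about 5.7 kb without insert) for producing recombinant full-length human p53 in E. coli. It is recorded as a high-copy plasmid maintained under ampicillin selection, with a standard cloning strain used for propagation. No feature table accompanies the record, so the layout is known only from the catalogue fields.

The insert is a 1,179 bp human TP53 coding sequence spanning residues 1–393, the complete protein, carrying two point substitutions, E285V and N268D, both of which fall within the region of the protein corresponding to the DNA-binding core domain. The record does not explain why these substitutions were introduced. The fragment was cloned between the NdeI and BamHI sites, both of which remain intact, placing it in frame behind the backbone-encoded N-terminal His tag so that the product can be purified by immobilised metal affinity chromatography. Transcription is driven by the T7 promoter, which requires T7 RNA polymerase supplied by the host. The depositor accordingly notes expression in a BL21(DE3) pLysS strain with IPTG induction, where the lysogen provides inducible polymerase and pLysS dampens basal expression. The insert can be checked by sequencing with the T7 promoter and T7 terminator primers flanking it.

The associated publication concerns the molecular basis of Pirh2-mediated ubiquitylation of p53, which suggests this construct served as a source of purified p53 protein for biochemical or structural work on that interaction. The record does not specify the particular experiments.
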