>Addgene plasmid #35088 | p53-(1-393)-E285V-N268D | addgene partial sequence | sequence record 45025 | T7 5'-TAATACGACTCACTATAGGG-3'
TTTTGTTTACTTTAAGAAGGAGATATACCATGGGCAGCAGCCATCATCATCATCATCACAGCAGCGGCCT
GGTGCCGCGCGGCAGCCATATGGAGGAGCCGCAGTCAGATCCTAGCGTCGAGCCCCCTCTGAGTCAGGAA
ACATTTTCAGACCTATGGAAACTACTTCCTGAAAACAACGTTCTGTCCCCCTTGCCGTCCCAAGCAATGG
ATGATTTGATGCTGTCCCCGGACGATATTGAACAATGGTTCACCGAAGACCCAGGTCCAGATGAAGCTCC
CAGAATGCCAGAGGCTGCTCCCCCCGTGGCCCCTGCACCAGCAGCTCCTACACCGGCGGCCCCTGCACCA
GCCCCCTCCTGGCCCCTGTCATCTTCTGTCCCTTCCCAGAAAACCTACCAGGGCAGCTACGGTTTCCGTC
TGGGCTTCTTGCATTCTGGGACAGCCAAGTCTGTGACTTGCACGTACTCCCCTGCCCTCAACAAGATGTT
TTGCCAACTGGCCAAGACCTGCCCTGTGCAGCTGTGGGTTGATTCCACACCCCCGCCCGGCACCCGCGTC
CGCGCCATGGCCATCTACAAGCAGTCACAGCACATGACGGAGGTTGTGAGGCGCTGCCCCCACCATGAGC
GCTGCTCAGATAGCGATGGTCTGGCCCCTCCTCAGCATCTTATCCGAGTGGAAGGAAATTTGCGTGTGGA
GTATTTGGATGACAGAAACACTTTTCGACATAGTGTGGTGGTGCCCTATGAGCCGCCTGAGGTTGGATCT
GACTGTACCACCATCCACTACAACTACATGTGTAACAGTTCCTGCATGGGCGGCATGAAC
