>Addgene plasmid #35088 | p53-(1-393)-E285V-N268D | addgene partial sequence | sequence record 45026 | T7-term
CGGATCCTCAGTCTGAGTCAGGCCCTTCTGTCTTGAACATGAGTTTTTTATGGCGGGAGGTAGACTGACC
CTTTTTGGACTTCAGGTGGCTGGAGTGAGCCCTGCTCCCCCCTGGCTCCTTCCCAGCCTGGGCATCCTTG
AGTTCCAAGGCCTCATTCAGCTCTCGGAACATCTCGAAGCGCTCACGCCCACGGATCTGAAGGGTGAAAT
ATTCTCCATCCAGTGGTTTCTTCTTTGGCTGGGGAGAGGAGCTGGTGTTGTTGGGCAGTGCTCGCTTAGT
GCTCCCTGGGGGCAGCTCGTGGTGAGGCTCCCCTTTCTTGCGGAGATTCTCTTCCACTGTGCGCCGGTCT
CTCCCAGGACAGGCACAAACACGCACCTCAAAGCTGTCCCGTCCCAGTAGATTACCACTGGAGTCTTCCA
GTGTGATGATGGTGAGGATGGGCCTCCGGTTCATGCCGCCCATGCAGGAACTGTTACACATGTAGTTGTA
GTGGATGGTGGTACAGTCAGAGCCAACCTCAGGCGGCTCATAGGGCACCACCACACTATGTCGAAAAGTG
TTTCTGTCATCCAAATACTCCACACGCAAATTTCCTTCCACTCGGATAAGATGCTGAGGAGGGGCCAGAC
CATCGCTATCTGAGCAGCGCTCATGGTGGGGGCAGCGCCTCACAACCTCCGTCATGTGCTGTGACTGCTT
GTAGATGGCCATGGCGCGGACGCGGGTGCCGGGCGGGGGTGTGGAATCAACCCACAGCTGCACAGGGCAG
GTCTTGGCCAGTTGGCAAAA
